>Addgene plasmid #126768 | SpCas9-HF1-plus | depositor full sequence | sequence record 252855 | SpCas9-HF1-plus sequence 8056 bps
CTAGAGGTACCCGTTACATAACTTACGGTAAATGGCCCGCCTGGCTGACCGCCCAACGACCCCCGCCCAT
TGACGTCAATAGTAACGCCAATAGGGACTTTCCATTGACGTCAATGGGTGGAGTATTTACGGTAAACTGC
CCACTTGGCAGTACATCAAGTGTATCATATGCCAAGTACGCCCCCTATTGACGTCAATGACGGTAAATGG
CCCGCCTGGCATTGTGCCCAGTACATGACCTTATGGGACTTTCCTACTTGGCAGTACATCTACGTATTAG
TCATCGCTATTACCATGGTCGAGGTGAGCCCCACGTTCTGCTTCACTCTCCCCATCTCCCCCCCCTCCCC
ACCCCCAATTTTGTATTTATTTATTTTTTAATTATTTTGTGCAGCGATGGGGGCGGGGGGGGGGGGGGGG
CGCGCGCCAGGCGGGGCGGGGCGGGGCGAGGGGCGGGGCGGGGCGAGGCGGAGAGGTGCGGCGGCAGCCA
ATCAGAGCGGCGCGCTCCGAAAGTTTCCTTTTATGGCGAGGCGGCGGCGGCGGCGGCCCTATAAAAAGCG
AAGCGCGCGGCGGGCGGGAGTCGCTGCGACGCTGCCTTCGCCCCGTGCCCCGCTCCGCCGCCGCCTCGCG
CCGCCCGCCCCGGCTCTGACTGACCGCGTTACTCCCACAGGTGAGCGGGCGGGACGGCCCTTCTCCTCCG
GGCTGTAATTAGCTGAGCAAGAGGTAAGGGTTTAAGGGATGGTTGGTTGGTGGGGTATTAATGTTTAATT
ACCTGGAGCACCTGCCTGAAATCACTTTTTTTCAGGTTGGACCGGTGCCACCATGGACTATAAGGACCAC
GACGGAGACTACAAGGATCATGATATTGATTACAAAGACGATGACGATAAGATGGCCCCAAAGAAGAAGC
GGAAGGTCGGTATCCACGGAGTCCCAGCAGCCGACAAGAAGTACAGCATCGGCCTGGACATCGGCACCAA
CTCTGTGGGCTGGGCCGTGATCACCGACGAGTACAAGGTGCCCAGCAAGAAATTCAAGGTGCTGGGCAAC
ACCGACCGGCACAGCATCAAGAAGAACCTGATCGGAGCCCTGCTGTTCGACAGCGGCGAAACAGCCGAGG
CCACCCGGCTGAAGAGAACCGCCAGAAGAAGATACACCAGACGGAAGAACCGGATCTGCTATCTGCAAGA
GATCTTCAGCAACGAGATGGCCAAGGTGGACGACAGCTTCTTCCACAGACTGGAAGAGTCCTTCCTGGTG
GAAGAGGATAAGAAGCACGAGCGGCACCCCATCTTCGGCAACATCGTGGACGAGGTGGCCTACCACGAGA
AGTACCCCACCATCTACCACCTGAGAAAGAAACTGGTGGACAGCACCGACAAGGCCGACCTGCGGCTGAT
CTATCTGGCCCTGGCCCACATGATCAAGTTCCGGGGCCACTTCCTGATCGAGGGCGACCTGAACCCCGAC
AACAGCGACGTGGACAAGCTGTTCATCCAGCTGGTGCAGACCTACAACCAGCTGTTCGAGGAAAACCCCA
TCAACGCCAGCGGCGTGGACGCCAAGGCCATCCTGTCTGCCAGACTGAGCAAGAGCAGACGGCTGGAAAA
TCTGATCGCCCAGCTGCCCGGCGAGAAGAAGAATGGCCTGTTCGGAAACCTGATTGCCCTGAGCCTGGGC
CTGACCCCCAACTTCAAGAGCAACTTCGACCTGGCCGAGGATGCCAAACTGCAGCTGAGCAAGGACACCT
ACGACGACGACCTGGACAACCTGCTGGCCCAGATCGGCGACCAGTACGCCGACCTGTTTCTGGCCGCCAA
GAACCTGTCCGACGCCATCCTGCTGAGCGACATCCTGAGAGTGAACACCGAGATCACCAAGGCCCCCCTG
AGCGCCTCTATGATCAAGAGATACGACGAGCACCACCAGGACCTGACCCTGCTGAAAGCTCTCGTGCGGC
AGCAGCTGCCTGAGAAGTACAAAGAGATTTTCTTCGACCAGAGCAAGAACGGCTACGCCGGCTACATTGA
CGGCGGAGCCAGCCAGGAAGAGTTCTACAAGTTCATCAAGCCCATCCTGGAAAAGATGGACGGCACCGAG
GAACTGCTCGTGAAGCTGAACAGAGAGGACCTGCTGCGGAAGCAGCGGACCTTCGACAACGGCAGCATCC
CCCACCAGATCCACCTGGGAGAGCTGCACGCCATTCTGCGGCGGCAGGAAGATTTTTACCCATTCCTGAA
GGACAACCGGGAAAAGATCGAGAAGATCCTGACCTTCCGCATCCCCTACTACGTGGGCCCTCTGGCCAGG
GGAAACAGCAGATTCGCCTGGATGACCAGAAAGAGCGAGGAAACCATCACCCCCTGGAACTTCGAGGAAG
TGGTGGACAAGGGCGCTTCCGCCCAGAGCTTCATCGAGCGGATGACCGCCTTCGATAAGAACCTGCCCAA
CGAGAAGGTGCTGCCCAAGCACAGCCTGCTGTACGAGTACTTCACCGTGTATAACGAGCTGACCAAAGTG
AAATACGTGACCGAGGGAATGAGAAAGCCCGCCTTCCTGAGCGGCGAGCAGAAAAAGGCCATCGTGGACC
TGCTGTTCAAGACCAACCGGAAAGTGACCGTGAAGCAGCTGAAAGAGGACTACTTCAAGAAAATCGAGTG
CTTCGACTCCGTGGAAATCTCCGGCGTGGAAGATCGGTTCAACGCCTCCCTGGGCACATACCACGATCTG
CTGAAAATTATCAAGGACAAGGACTTCCTGGACAATGAGGAAAACGAGGACATTCTGGAAGATATCGTGC
TGACCCTGACACTGTTTGAGGACAGAGAGATGATCGAGGAACGGCTGAAAACCTATGCCCACCTGTTCGA
CGACAAAGTGATGAAGCAGCTGAAGCGGCGGAGATACACCGGCTGGGGCAGGCTGAGCCGGAAGCTGATC
AACGGCATCCGCGACAAGCAGTCCGGCAAGACAATCCTGGATTTCCTGAAGTCCGACGGCTTCGCCAACA
GAAACTTCATGGCGCTGATCCACGACGACAGCCTGACCTTTAAAGAGGACATCCAGAAAGCCCAGGTGTC
CGGCCAGGGCGATAGCCTGCACGAGCACATTGCCAATCTCGCCGGCAGCCCCGCCATTAAGAAGGGCATC
CTCCAGACAGTGAAGGTGGTGGACGAGCTGGTGAAAGTGATGGGCCGGCACAAGCCCGAGAACATCGTGA
TCGAAATGGCCAGAGAGAACCAGACCACCCAGAAGGGACAGAAGAACAGTCGCGAGAGAATGAAGCGGAT
CGAAGAGGGCATCAAAGAGCTGGGCAGCCAGATCCTGAAAGAACACCCCGTGGAAAACACCCAGCTCCAG
AACGAGAAGCTGTACCTGTACTACCTCCAGAATGGGCGGGATATGTACGTGGACCAGGAACTGGACATCA
ACCGGCTGTCCGACTACGATGTGGACCATATCGTGCCTCAGAGCTTTCTTAAGGACGACTCCATCGACAA
CAAGGTGCTGACCAGAAGCGACAAGAACCGGGGCAAGAGCGACAACGTGCCCTCCGAAGAGGTCGTGAAG
AAGATGAAGAACTACTGGCGGCAGCTGCTGAACGCCAAGCTGATTACCCAGAGAAAGTTCGACAATCTGA
CCAAGGCCGAGAGAGGCGGCCTGAGCGAACTGGATAAGGCCGGCTTCATCAAGAGACAGCTGGTGGAAAC
CCGGGCGATCACAAAGCACGTGGCACAGATCCTGGACTCCCGGATGAACACTAAGTACGACGAGAATGAC
AAGCTGATCCGGGAAGTGAAAGTGATCACCCTGAAGTCCAAGCTGGTGTCCGATTTCCGGAAGGATTTCC
AGTTTTACAAAGTGCGCGAGATCAACAACTACCACCACGCCCACGACGCGTACCTGAACGCCGTCGTGGG
AACCGCCCTGATCAAAAAGTACCCTAAGCTGGGTGGCAAGGTGTACGATGTACGGAAGATGATCGCCAAG
AGCGAGCAGGAAATCGGCAAGGCTACCGCCAAGTACTTCTTCTACAGCAACATCATGAACTTTTTCAAGA
CCGAGATTACCCTGGCCAACGGCGAGATCCGGAAGCGGCCTCTGATCGAGACAAACGGCGAAACCGGGGA
GATCGTGTGGGATAAGGGCCGGGATTTTGCCACCGTGCGGAAAGTGCTGAGCATGCCCCAAGTGAATATC
GTGAAAAAGACCGAGGTGCAGACAGGCGGCTTCAGCAAAGAGTCTATCCTGCCCAAGAGGAACAGCGATA
AGCTGATCGCCAGAAAGAAGGACTGGGATCCTAAGAAGTACGGCGGCTTCGACAGCCCCACCGTGGCCTA
TTCTGTGCTGGTGGTGGCCAAAGTGGAAAAGGGCAAGTCCAAGAAGCTTAAGAGTGTGAAAGAGCTGCTG
GGGATCACCATCATGGAAAGAAGCAGCTTCGAGAAGAATCCCATCGACTTTCTGGAAGCCAAGGGCTACA
AAGAAGTGAAAAAGGACCTGATCATCAAGCTGCCTAAGTACTCGCTCTTCGAGCTGGAAAACGGCCGGAA
GAGAATGCTGGCCTCTGCCGGCGAACTGCAGAAGGGAAACGAACTGGCCCTGCCCTCCAAATATGTGAAC
TTCCTGTACCTGGCCAGCCACTATGAGAAGCTGAAGGGCTCCCCCGAGGATAATGAGCAGAAACAGCTGT
TTGTGGAACAGCACAAGCACTACCTGGACGAGATCATCGAGCAGATCAGCGAGTTCTCCAAGAGAGTGAT
CCTGGCCGACGCTAATCTGGACAAAGTGCTGTCCGCCTACAACAAGCACCGGGATAAGCCCATCAGAGAG
CAGGCCGAGAATATCATCCACCTGTTTACCCTGACCAATCTGGGAGCCCCTGCCGCCTTCAAGTACTTTG
ACACCACCATCGACCGGAAGAGGTACACCAGCACCAAAGAGGTGCTGGACGCCACCCTGATCCACCAGAG
CATCACCGGCCTGTACGAGACACGGATCGACCTGTCTCAGCTGGGAGGCGACAAAAGGCCGGCGGCCACG
AAAAAGGCCGGCCAGGCAAAAAAGAAAAAGTAAGAATTCCTAGAGCTCGCTGATCAGCCTCGACTGTGCC
TTCTAGTTGCCAGCCATCTGTTGTTTGCCCCTCCCCCGTGCCTTCCTTGACCCTGGAAGGTGCCACTCCC
ACTGTCCTTTCCTAATAAAATGAGGAAATTGCATCGCATTGTCTGAGTAGGTGTCATTCTATTCTGGGGG
GTGGGGTGGGGCAGGACAGCAAGGGGGAGGATTGGGAAGAGAATAGCAGGCATGCTGGGGAGCGGCCGCA
GGAACCCCTAGTGATGGAGTTGGCCACTCCCTCTCTGCGCGCTCGCTCGCTCACTGAGGCCGGGCGACCA
AAGGTCGCCCGACGCCCGGGCTTTGCCCGGGCGGCCTCAGTGAGCGAGCGAGCGCGCAGCTGCCTGCAGG
GGCGCCTGATGCGGTATTTTCTCCTTACGCATCTGTGCGGTATTTCACACCGCATA
[142 nt withheld, positions 5517-5658]
C
[141 nt withheld, positions 5660-5800]
CCTTTGACGTTGGAGTCCACGTTCTTT
[37 nt withheld, positions 5828-5864]
ACCCTATCTCGGGCTATTCTTTTGATTTATAAGGGATTTTGCCGATTTCGGCCTATTGGTTAAAAAATGA
GCTGATTTAACAAAAATTTAACGCGAATTTTAACAAAATATTAACGTTTACAATTTTATGGTGCACTCTC
AGTACAATCTGCTCTGATGCCGCATAGTTAAGCCAGCCCCGACACCCGCCAACACCCGCTGACGCGCCCT
GACGGGCTTGTCTGCTCCCGGCATCCGCTTACAGACAAGCTGTGACCGTCTCCGGGAGCTGCATGTGTCA
GAGGTTTTCACCGTCATCACCGAAACGCGCGAGACGAAAGGGCCTCGTGATACGCCTATTTTTATAGGTT
AATGTCATGATAATAATGGTTTCTTAGACGTCAGGTGGCACTTTTCGGGGAAATGTGCGCGGAACCCCTA
TTTGTTTATTTTTCTAAATACATTCAAATATGTATCCGCTCATGAGACAATAACCCTGATAAATGCTTCA
ATAATATTGAAAAAGGAAGAGTATGAGTATTCAACATTTCCGTGTCGCCCTTATTCCCTTTTTTGCGGCA
TTTTGCCTTCCTGTTTTTGCTCACCCAGAAACGCTGGTGAAAGTAAAAGATGCTGAAGATCAGTTGGGTG
CACGAGTGGGTTACATCGAACTGGATCTCAACAGCGGTAAGATCCTTGAGAGTTTTCGCCCCGAAGAACG
TTTTCCAATGATGAGCACTTTTAAAGTTCTGCTATGTGGCGCGGTATTATCCCGTATTGACGCCGGGCAA
GAGCAACTCGGTCGCCGCATACACTATTCTCAGAATGACTTGGTTGAGTACTCACCAGTCACAGAAAAGC
ATCTTACGGATGGCATGACAGTAAGAGAATTATGCAGTGCTGCCATAACCATGAGTGATAACACTGCGGC
CAACTTACTTCTGACAACGATCGGAGGACCGAAGGAGCTAACCGCTTTTTTGCACAACATGGGGGATCAT
GTAACTCGCCTTGATCGTTGGGAACCGGAGCTGAATGAAGCCATACCAAACGACGAGCGTGACACCACGA
TGCCTGTAGCAATGGCAACAACGTTGCGCAAACTATTAACTGGCGAACTACTTACTCTAGCTTCCCGGCA
ACAATTAATAGACTGGATGGAGGCGGATAAAGTTGCAGGACCACTTCTGCGCTCGGCCCTTCCGGCTGGC
TGGTTTATTGCTGATAAATCTGGAGCCGGTGAGCGTGGAAGCCGCGGTATCATTGCAGCACTGGGGCCAG
ATGGTAAGCCCTCCCGTATCGTAGTTATCTACACGACGGGGAGTCAGGCAACTATGGATGAACGAAATAG
ACAGATCGCTGAGATAGGTGCCTCACTGATTAAGCATTGGTAACTGTCAGACCAAGTTTACTCATATATA
CTTTAGATTGATTTAAAACTTCATTTTTAATTTAAAAGGATCTAGGTGAAGATCCTTTTTGATAATCTCA
TGACCAAAATCCCTTAACGTGAGTTTTCGTTCCACTGAGCGTCAGACCCCGTAGAAAAGATCAAAGGATC
TTCTTGAGATCCTTTTTTTCTGCGCGTAATCTGCTGCTTGCAAACAAAAAAACCACCGCTACCAGCGGTG
GTTTGTTTGCCGGATCAAGAGCTACCAACTCTTTTTCCGAAGGTAACTGGCTTCAGCAGAGCGCAGATAC
CAAATACTGTCCTTCTAGTGTAGCCGTAGTTAGGCCACCACTTCAAGAACTCTGTAGCACCGCCTACATA
CCTCGCTCTGCTAATCCTGTTACCAGTGGCTGCTGCCAGTGGCGATAAGTCGTGTCTTACCGGGTTGGAC
TCAAGACGATAGTTACCGGATAAGGCGCAGCGGTCGGGCTGAACGGGGGGTTCGTGCACACAGCCCAGCT
TGGAGCGAACGACCTACACCGAACTGAGATACCTACAGCGTGAGCTATGAGAAAGCGCCACGCTTCCCGA
AGGGAGAAAGGCGGACAGGTATCCGGTAAGCGGCAGGGTCGGAACAGGAGAGCGCACGAGGGAGCTTCCA
GGGGGAAACGCCTGGTATCTTTATAGTCCTGTCGGGTTTCGCCACCTCTGACTTGAGCGTCGATTTTTGT
GATGCTCGTCAGGGGGGCGGAGCCTATGGAAAAACGCCAGCAACGCGGCCTTTTTACGGTTCCTGGCCTT
TTGCTGGCCTTTTGCTCACATG
Features (pLannotate 1.2.2; 15 found; start..end, strand, type, name):
     12..297     +  enhancer       CMV enhancer: human cytomegalovirus immediate early enhancer; contains an 18-bp deletion relative to the standard CMV enhancer
    299..576     +  promoter       chicken β-actin promoter: No description available
    577..805     +  intron         hybrid intron: hybrid between chicken β-actin (CBA) and minute virus of mice (MMV) introns (Gray et al., 2011)
    943..3952    +  CDS            Cas9 (fragment): Cas9 (Csn1) endonuclease from the Streptococcus pyogenes Type II CRISPR/Cas system generates RNA-guided double strand breaks in DNA
   3957..5022    +  CDS            Cas9(C) (fragment): C-terminal portion of Streptococcus pyogenes Cas9 (Zetsche et al., 2015)
   5023..5070    +  CDS            nucleoplasmin NLS: bipartite nuclear localization signal from nucleoplasmin
   5104..5215    +  polyA_signal   bGH poly(A) signal: bovine growth hormone polyadenylation signal
   5320..5460    +  repeat_region  AAV2 ITR: inverted terminal repeat of adeno-associated virus serotype 2 inverted
   5465..5516    -  misc_feature   bom (fragment): basis of mobility region from pBR322
   5535..5915    +  rep_origin     M13 ori (sequence partly withheld): M13 bacteriophage origin of replication; arrow indicates direction of (+) strand synthesis
   5991..6040    -  misc_feature   bom (fragment): basis of mobility region from pBR322
   6142..6177    -  CDS            rop (fragment): Rop protein, which maintains plasmids at low copy number; rop
   6272..6376    +  promoter       AmpR promoter: bla
   6377..7237    +  CDS            AmpR: β-lactamase; bla; confers resistance to ampicillin, carbenicillin, and related antibiotics
   7408..7996    +  rep_origin     ori: high-copy-number ColE1/pMB1/pBR322/pUC origin of replication
