>Addgene plasmid #126768 | SpCas9-HF1-plus | addgene full sequence | sequence record 410966 | Addgene NGS Result
GGGGGGGGGGGGGGGGGGGGGGGGCGSGCGSSRGGSGGSGGGGGGCGGGGCGRGGGGCGGGGCGGGGCGA
GGCGGAGAGGTGCGGCGGCAGCCAATCAGAGCGGCGCGCTCCGAAAGTTTCCTTTTATGGCGAGGCGGCG
GCGGCGGCGGCCCTATAAAAAGCGAAGCGCGCGGCGGGCGGGAGTCGCTGCGCGCTGCCTTCGCCCCGTG
CCCCGCTCCGCCGCCGCCTCGCGCCGCCCGCCCCGGCTCTGACTGACCGCGTTACTCCCACAGGTGAGCG
GGCGGGACGGCCCTTCTCCTCCGGGCTGTAATTAGCTGAGCAAGAGGTAAGGGTTTAAGGGATGGTTGGT
TGGTGGGGTATTAATGTTTAATTACCTGGAGCACCTGCCTGAAATCACTTTTTTTCAGGTTGGACCGGTG
CCACCATGGACTATAAGGACCACGACGGAGACTACAAGGATCATGATATTGATTACAAAGACGATGACGA
TAAGATGGCCCCAAAGAAGAAGCGGAAGGTCGGTATCCACGGAGTCCCAGCAGCCGACAAGAAGTACAGC
ATCGGCCTGGACATCGGCACCAACTCTGTGGGCTGGGCCGTGATCACCGACGAGTACAAGGTGCCCAGCA
AGAAATTCAAGGTGCTGGGCAACACCGACCGGCACAGCATCAAGAAGAACCTGATCGGAGCCCTGCTGTT
CGACAGCGGCGAAACAGCCGAGGCCACCCGGCTGAAGAGAACCGCCAGAAGAAGATACACCAGACGGAAG
AACCGGATCTGCTATCTGCAAGAGATCTTCAGCAACGAGATGGCCAAGGTGGACGACAGCTTCTTCCACA
GACTGGAAGAGTCCTTCCTGGTGGAAGAGGATAAGAAGCACGAGCGGCACCCCATCTTCGGCAACATCGT
GGACGAGGTGGCCTACCACGAGAAGTACCCCACCATCTACCACCTGAGAAAGAAACTGGTGGACAGCACC
GACAAGGCCGACCTGCGGCTGATCTATCTGGCCCTGGCCCACATGATCAAGTTCCGGGGCCACTTCCTGA
TCGAGGGCGACCTGAACCCCGACAACAGCGACGTGGACAAGCTGTTCATCCAGCTGGTGCAGACCTACAA
CCAGCTGTTCGAGGAAAACCCCATCAACGCCAGCGGCGTGGACGCCAAGGCCATCCTGTCTGCCAGACTG
AGCAAGAGCAGACGGCTGGAAAATCTGATCGCCCAGCTGCCCGGCGAGAAGAAGAATGGCCTGTTCGGAA
ACCTGATTGCCCTGAGCCTGGGCCTGACCCCCAACTTCAAGAGCAACTTCGACCTGGCCGAGGATGCCAA
ACTGCAGCTGAGCAAGGACACCTACGACGACGACCTGGACAACCTGCTGGCCCAGATCGGCGACCAGTAC
GCCGACCTGTTTCTGGCCGCCAAGAACCTGTCCGACGCCATCCTGCTGAGCGACATCCTGAGAGTGAACA
CCGAGATCACCAAGGCCCCCCTGAGCGCCTCTATGATCAAGAGATACGACGAGCACCACCAGGACCTGAC
CCTGCTGAAAGCTCTCGTGCGGCAGCAGCTGCCTGAGAAGTACAAAGAGATTTTCTTCGACCAGAGCAAG
AACGGCTACGCCGGCTACATTGACGGCGGAGCCAGCCAGGAAGAGTTCTACAAGTTCATCAAGCCCATCC
TGGAAAAGATGGACGGCACCGAGGAACTGCTCGTGAAGCTGAACAGAGAGGACCTGCTGCGGAAGCAGCG
GACCTTCGACAACGGCAGCATCCCCCACCAGATCCACCTGGGAGAGCTGCACGCCATTCTGCGGCGGCAG
GAAGATTTTTACCCATTCCTGAAGGACAACCGGGAAAAGATCGAGAAGATCCTGACCTTCCGCATCCCCT
ACTACGTGGGCCCTCTGGCCAGGGGAAACAGCAGATTCGCCTGGATGACCAGAAAGAGCGAGGAAACCAT
CACCCCCTGGAACTTCGAGGAAGTGGTGGACAAGGGCGCTTCCGCCCAGAGCTTCATCGAGCGGATGACC
GCCTTCGATAAGAACCTGCCCAACGAGAAGGTGCTGCCCAAGCACAGCCTGCTGTACGAGTACTTCACCG
TGTATAACGAGCTGACCAAAGTGAAATACGTGACCGAGGGAATGAGAAAGCCCGCCTTCCTGAGCGGCGA
GCAGAAAAAGGCCATCGTGGACCTGCTGTTCAAGACCAACCGGAAAGTGACCGTGAAGCAGCTGAAAGAG
GACTACTTCAAGAAAATCGAGTGCTTCGACTCCGTGGAAATCTCCGGCGTGGAAGATCGGTTCAACGCCT
CCCTGGGCACATACCACGATCTGCTGAAAATTATCAAGGACAAGGACTTCCTGGACAATGAGGAAAACGA
GGACATTCTGGAAGATATCGTGCTGACCCTGACACTGTTTGAGGACAGAGAGATGATCGAGGAACGGCTG
AAAACCTATGCCCACCTGTTCGACGACAAAGTGATGAAGCAGCTGAAGCGGCGGAGATACACCGGCTGGG
GCAGGCTGAGCCGGAAGCTGATCAACGGCATCCGCGACAAGCAGTCCGGCAAGACAATCCTGGATTTCCT
GAAGTCCGACGGCTTCGCCAACAGAAACTTCATGGCGCTGATCCACGACGACAGCCTGACCTTTAAAGAG
GACATCCAGAAAGCCCAGGTGTCCGGCCAGGGCGATAGCCTGCACGAGCACATTGCCAATCTCGCCGGCA
GCCCCGCCATTAAGAAGGGCATCCTCCAGACAGTGAAGGTGGTGGACGAGCTGGTGAAAGTGATGGGCCG
GCACAAGCCCGAGAACATCGTGATCGAAATGGCCAGAGAGAACCAGACCACCCAGAAGGGACAGAAGAAC
AGTCGCGAGAGAATGAAGCGGATCGAAGAGGGCATCAAAGAGCTGGGCAGCCAGATCCTGAAAGAACACC
CCGTGGAAAACACCCAGCTCCAGAACGAGAAGCTGTACCTGTACTACCTCCAGAATGGGCGGGATATGTA
CGTGGACCAGGAACTGGACATCAACCGGCTGTCCGACTACGATGTGGACCATATCGTGCCTCAGAGCTTT
CTTAAGGACGACTCCATCGACAACAAGGTGCTGACCAGAAGCGACAAGAACCGGGGCAAGAGCGACAACG
TGCCCTCCGAAGAGGTCGTGAAGAAGATGAAGAACTACTGGCGGCAGCTGCTGAACGCCAAGCTGATTAC
CCAGAGAAAGTTCGACAATCTGACCAAGGCCGAGAGAGGCGGCCTGAGCGAACTGGATAAGGCCGGCTTC
ATCAAGAGACAGCTGGTGGAAACCCGGGCGATCACAAAGCACGTGGCACAGATCCTGGACTCCCGGATGA
ACACTAAGTACGACGAGAATGACAAGCTGATCCGGGAAGTGAAAGTGATCACCCTGAAGTCCAAGCTGGT
GTCCGATTTCCGGAAGGATTTCCAGTTTTACAAAGTGCGCGAGATCAACAACTACCACCACGCCCACGAC
GCGTACCTGAACGCCGTCGTGGGAACCGCCCTGATCAAAAAGTACCCTAAGCTGGGTGGCAAGGTGTACG
ATGTACGGAAGATGATCGCCAAGAGCGAGCAGGAAATCGGCAAGGCTACCGCCAAGTACTTCTTCTACAG
CAACATCATGAACTTTTTCAAGACCGAGATTACCCTGGCCAACGGCGAGATCCGGAAGCGGCCTCTGATC
GAGACAAACGGCGAAACCGGGGAGATCGTGTGGGATAAGGGCCGGGATTTTGCCACCGTGCGGAAAGTGC
TGAGCATGCCCCAAGTGAATATCGTGAAAAAGACCGAGGTGCAGACAGGCGGCTTCAGCAAAGAGTCTAT
CCTGCCCAAGAGGAACAGCGATAAGCTGATCGCCAGAAAGAAGGACTGGGATCCTAAGAAGTACGGCGGC
TTCGACAGCCCCACCGTGGCCTATTCTGTGCTGGTGGTGGCCAAAGTGGAAAAGGGCAAGTCCAAGAAGC
TTAAGAGTGTGAAAGAGCTGCTGGGGATCACCATCATGGAAAGAAGCAGCTTCGAGAAGAATCCCATCGA
CTTTCTGGAAGCCAAGGGCTACAAAGAAGTGAAAAAGGACCTGATCATCAAGCTGCCTAAGTACTCGCTC
TTCGAGCTGGAAAACGGCCGGAAGAGAATGCTGGCCTCTGCCGGCGAACTGCAGAAGGGAAACGAACTGG
CCCTGCCCTCCAAATATGTGAACTTCCTGTACCTGGCCAGCCACTATGAGAAGCTGAAGGGCTCCCCCGA
GGATAATGAGCAGAAACAGCTGTTTGTGGAACAGCACAAGCACTACCTGGACGAGATCATCGAGCAGATC
AGCGAGTTCTCCAAGAGAGTGATCCTGGCCGACGCTAATCTGGACAAAGTGCTGTCCGCCTACAACAAGC
ACCGGGATAAGCCCATCAGAGAGCAGGCCGAGAATATCATCCACCTGTTTACCCTGACCAATCTGGGAGC
CCCTGCCGCCTTCAAGTACTTTGACACCACCATCGACCGGAAGAGGTACACCAGCACCAAAGAGGTGCTG
GACGCCACCCTGATCCACCAGAGCATCACCGGCCTGTACGAGACACGGATCGACCTGTCTCAGCTGGGAG
GCGACAAAAGGCCGGCGGCCACGAAAAAGGCCGGCCAGGCAAAAAAGAAAAAGTAAGAATTCCTAGAGCT
CGCTGATCAGCCTCGACTGTGCCTTCTAGTTGCCAGCCATCTGTTGTTTGCCCCTCCCCCGTGCCTTCCT
TGACCCTGGAAGGTGCCACTCCCACTGTCCTTTCCTAATAAAATGAGGAAATTGCATCGCATTGTCTGAG
TAGGTGTCATTCTATTCTGGGGGGTGGGGTGGGGCAGGACAGCAAGGGGGAGGATTGGGAAGAGAATAGC
AGGCATGCTGGGGAGCGGCCGCAGGAACCCCTAGTGATGGAGTTGGCCACTCCCTCTCTGCGCGCTCGCT
CGCTCACTGAGGCCGGGCGACCAAAGGTCGCCCGACGCCCGGGCTTTGCCCGGGCGGCCTCAGTGAGCGA
GCGAGCGCGCAGCTGCCTGCAGGGGCGCCTGATGCGGTATTTTCTCCTTACGCATCTGTGCGGTATTTCA
CACCGCATA
[95 nt withheld, positions 5120-5214]
T
[46 nt withheld, positions 5216-5261]
C
[141 nt withheld, positions 5263-5403]
CCTTTGACGTTGGAGTCCACGTTCTTT
[37 nt withheld, positions 5431-5467]
ACTCTATCTCGGGCTATTCTTTTGATTTATAAGGGATTTTGCCGATTTCGGTCTATTGGTTAAAAAATGA
GCTGATTTAACAAAAATTTAACGCGAATTTTAACAAAATATTAACGTTTACAATTTTATGGTGCACTCTC
AGTACAATCTGCTCTGATGCCGCATAGTTAAGCCAGCCCCGACACCCGCCAACACCCGCTGACGCGCCCT
GACGGGCTTGTCTGCTCCCGGCATCCGCTTACAGACAAGCTGTGACCGTCTCCGGGAGCTGCATGTGTCA
GAGGTTTTCACCGTCATCACCGAAACGCGCGAGACGAAAGGGCCTCGTGATACGCCTATTTTTATAGGTT
AATGTCATGATAATAATGGTTTCTTAGACGTCAGGTGGCACTTTTCGGGGAAATGTGCGCGGAACCCCTA
TTTGTTTATTTTTCTAAATACATTCAAATATGTATCCGCTCATGAGACAATAACCCTGATAAATGCTTCA
ATAATATTGAAAAAGGAAGAGTATGAGTATTCAACATTTCCGTGTCGCCCTTATTCCCTTTTTTGCGGCA
TTTTGCCTTCCTGTTTTTGCTCACCCAGAAACGCTGGTGAAAGTAAAAGATGCTGAAGATCAGTTGGGTG
CACGAGTGGGTTACATCGAACTGGATCTCAACAGCGGTAAGATCCTTGAGAGTTTTCGCCCCGAAGAACG
TTTTCCAATGATGAGCACTTTTAAAGTTCTGCTATGTGGCGCGGTATTATCCCGTATTGACGCCGGGCAA
GAGCAACTCGGTCGCCGCATACACTATTCTCAGAATGACTTGGTTGAGTACTCACCAGTCACAGAAAAGC
ATCTTACGGATGGCATGACAGTAAGAGAATTATGCAGTGCTGCCATAACCATGAGTGATAACACTGCGGC
CAACTTACTTCTGACAACGATCGGAGGACCGAAGGAGCTAACCGCTTTTTTGCACAACATGGGGGATCAT
GTAACTCGCCTTGATCGTTGGGAACCGGAGCTGAATGAAGCCATACCAAACGACGAGCGTGACACCACGA
TGCCTGTAGCAATGGCAACAACGTTGCGCAAACTATTAACTGGCGAACTACTTACTCTAGCTTCCCGGCA
ACAATTAATAGACTGGATGGAGGCGGATAAAGTTGCAGGACCACTTCTGCGCTCGGCCCTTCCGGCTGGC
TGGTTTATTGCTGATAAATCTGGAGCCGGTGAGCGTGGAAGCCGCGGTATCATTGCAGCACTGGGGCCAG
ATGGTAAGCCCTCCCGTATCGTAGTTATCTACACGACGGGGAGTCAGGCAACTATGGATGAACGAAATAG
ACAGATCGCTGAGATAGGTGCCTCACTGATTAAGCATTGGTAACTGTCAGACCAAGTTTACTCATATATA
CTTTAGATTGATTTAAAACTTCATTTTTAATTTAAAAGGATCTAGGTGAAGATCCTTTTTGATAATCTCA
TGACCAAAATCCCTTAACGTGAGTTTTCGTTCCACTGAGCGTCAGACCCCGTAGAAAAGATCAAAGGATC
TTCTTGAGATCCTTTTTTTCTGCGCGTAATCTGCTGCTTGCAAACAAAAAAACCACCGCTACCAGCGGTG
GTTTGTTTGCCGGATCAAGAGCTACCAACTCTTTTTCCGAAGGTAACTGGCTTCAGCAGAGCGCAGATAC
CAAATACTGTTCTTCTAGTGTAGCCGTAGTTAGGCCACCACTTCAAGAACTCTGTAGCACCGCCTACATA
CCTCGCTCTGCTAATCCTGTTACCAGTGGCTGCTGCCAGTGGCGATAAGTCGTGTCTTACCGGGTTGGAC
TCAAGACGATAGTTACCGGATAAGGCGCAGCGGTCGGGCTGAACGGGGGGTTCGTGCACACAGCCCAGCT
TGGAGCGAACGACCTACACCGAACTGAGATACCTACAGCGTGAGCTATGAGAAAGCGCCACGCTTCCCGA
AGGGAGAAAGGCGGACAGGTATCCGGTAAGCGGCAGGGTCGGAACAGGAGAGCGCACGAGGGAGCTTCCA
GGGGGAAACGCCTGGTATCTTTATAGTCCTGTCGGGTTTCGCCACCTCTGACTTGAGCGTCGATTTTTGT
GATGCTCGTCAGGGGGGCGGAGCCTATGGAAAAACGCCAGCAACGCGGCCTTTTTACGGTTCCTGGCCTT
TTGCTGGCCTTTTGCTCACATGCTAGAGGTACCCGTTACATAACTTACGGTAAATGGCCCGCCTGGCTGA
CCGCCCAACGACCCCCGCCCATTGACGTCAATAGTAACGCCAATAGGGACTTTCCATTGACGTCAATGGG
TGGAGTATTTACGGTAAACTGCCCACTTGGCAGTACATCAAGTGTATCATATGCCAAGTACGCCCCCTAT
TGACGTCAATGACGGTAAATGGCCCGCCTGGCATTGTGCCCAGTACATGACCTTATGGGACTTTCCTACT
TGGCAGTACATCTACGTATTAGTCATCGCTATTACCATGGTCGAGGTGAGCCCCACGTTCTGCTTCACTC
TCCCCATCTCCCCCCCCTCCCCACCCCCAATTTTGTATTTATTTATTTTTTAATTATTTTGTGCAGCGAT
GGGGGCGGGGGGGGGGGGGGGGGGGCSMGNCGGGGGGGGGGGGGGGGGGGGGGGGGGGGGGGGGGGGGGG
GGGGGGGGGGGGGGGGGGGGGGGGGGNGGGGGGGGGGGGGGGGGGGGGGGGGGGGGGGGGGGGGGGGGGG
GGGGGGGGGGGGGGGGGGGGGG
Features (pLannotate 1.2.2; 20 found; start..end, strand, type, name):
      4..26      +  promoter       chicken β-actin promoter (fragment): contains a 21-bp deletion relative to the standard chicken β-actin promoter
     34..180     +  promoter       chicken β-actin promoter (fragment): contains a 21-bp deletion relative to the standard chicken β-actin promoter
    181..408     +  intron         hybrid intron: hybrid between chicken β-actin (CBA) and minute virus of mice (MMV) introns (Gray et al., 2011)
    546..3555    +  CDS            Cas9 (fragment): Cas9 (Csn1) endonuclease from the Streptococcus pyogenes Type II CRISPR/Cas system generates RNA-guided double strand breaks in DNA
   3560..4625    +  CDS            Cas9(C) (fragment): C-terminal portion of Streptococcus pyogenes Cas9 (Zetsche et al., 2015)
   4626..4673    +  CDS            nucleoplasmin NLS: bipartite nuclear localization signal from nucleoplasmin
   4707..4818    +  polyA_signal   bGH poly(A) signal: bovine growth hormone polyadenylation signal
   4923..5063    +  repeat_region  AAV2 ITR: inverted terminal repeat of adeno-associated virus serotype 2 inverted
   5068..5119    -  misc_feature   bom (fragment): basis of mobility region from pBR322
   5138..5593    +  rep_origin     f1 ori (sequence partly withheld): f1 bacteriophage origin of replication; arrow indicates direction of (+) strand synthesis
   5594..5643    -  misc_feature   bom (fragment): basis of mobility region from pBR322
   5745..5780    -  CDS            rop (fragment): Rop protein, which maintains plasmids at low copy number; rop
   5875..5979    +  promoter       AmpR promoter: bla
   5980..6840    +  CDS            AmpR: β-lactamase; bla; confers resistance to ampicillin, carbenicillin, and related antibiotics
   7011..7599    +  rep_origin     ori: high-copy-number ColE1/pMB1/pBR322/pUC origin of replication
   7671..7956    +  enhancer       CMV enhancer: human cytomegalovirus immediate early enhancer; contains an 18-bp deletion relative to the standard CMV enhancer
   7958..8079    +  promoter       chicken β-actin promoter (fragment): contains a 21-bp deletion relative to the standard chicken β-actin promoter
   8089..8110    +  promoter       chicken β-actin promoter (fragment): No description available
   8149..8170    +  promoter       chicken β-actin promoter (fragment): No description available
   8195..8216    +  promoter       chicken β-actin promoter (fragment): No description available
