[The description below was written by a language model from this plasmid's Addgene catalogue record and pLannotate feature annotations shown in this document.]
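Description:
SpCas9-HF1-plus is a mammalian expression plasmid built on a pX330-like backbone from which the U6-sgRNA cassette has been removed, so it supplies only the nuclease. It is propagated in E. coli as a high-copy plasmid through a ColE1/pUC-type origin and selected with ampicillin via the β-lactamase gene. The backbone also carries an f1/M13 phage origin and a single AAV2 inverted terminal repeat downstream of the expression cassette, a remnant of the parental vector rather than a functional packaging arrangement.

The payload is a human codon-optimised Streptococcus pyogenes Cas9 driven by the CBh promoter, annotated as a CMV enhancer, chicken β-actin promoter and hybrid CBA/MVM intron, and terminated by a bGH polyadenylation signal. The protein carries an N-terminal 3xFLAG tag and NLS and a C-terminal nucleoplasmin NLS for detection and nuclear import. The coding sequence carries N497A, Q695A and Q926A, and residues 1005-1013 are replaced by two glycines, the "Blackjack" modification. This replacement probably explains why the Cas9 annotation splits into two fragments. The depositor also notes silent mutations.

According to the record, the variant works with sgRNAs carrying either 20-nt spacers or 5'-extended 21-nt spacers while keeping nearly the fidelity and target selectivity of the parental SpCas9-HF1. Because the guide is expressed from a separate plasmid, different Cas9 variants can be compared with the same sgRNA.

The depositor sequence matches the stated 8,056 bp, whereas the repository's sequencing-derived record is 8,219 nt. The longer record has a different start point and shows repeated β-actin promoter fragments around the junction; the record does not explain this discrepancy.
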