Addgene plasmid #126768: SpCas9-HF1-plus
Purpose: Expression plasmid for human codon-opt. increased fidelity SpCas9-HF1-plus (w/o U6-sgRNA). Cleaves both 20nt and 5'-extended 21nt spacer containing sgRNAs with close to the same fidelity as SpCas9-HF1
Depositing lab: Ervin Welker. Depositing organization: HUN-REN Research Centre for Natural Sciences. Publication: Blackjack mutations improve the on-target activities of increased fidelity variants of SpCas9 with 5'G-extended sgRNAs. Kulcsar PI, Talas A, Toth E, Nyeste A, Ligeti Z, Welker Z, Welker E. Nat Commun. 2020 Mar 6;11(1):1223. doi: 10.1038/s41467-020-15021-5. PubMed 32144253.
Backbone
  Vector backbone: pX330-like (without U6-sgRNA coding sequence)
  Total vector size (bp): 8056
  Vector type: Mammalian Expression, CRISPR
Growth in bacteria
  Bacterial resistance: Ampicillin, 100 μg/mL
  Growth temperature: 37°C
  Growth strain: NEB Stable
  Copy number: High Copy
Gene/Insert
  Gene/Insert name: SpCas9-HF1-plus (alt name: Blackjack-SpCas9-HF1-plus)
  Species: S. pyogenes
  Insert size (bp): 4251
  Mutation: N497A; Q695A; Q926A; amino acids 1005-1013 replaced with two glycine
  Promoter: CBh
  Tag / fusion protein: 3xFLAG (N terminal on insert); NLS (N terminal on insert); NLS (C terminal on insert)
  Cloning method: Gibson Cloning
  Sequencing primers: 5′ GAGGAAAACGAGGACATTCTGGAAGAT; 3′ TGTCGAAGCCGCCGTAC
Terms and licenses: Academic/Nonprofit Terms; Industry Terms: Not Available to Industry
Depositor comments: pCbh-3xFLAG-NLS-SpCas9-HF1-plus-NLS (without U6-sgRNA coding sequence, with silent mutations). SpCas9-HF1-plus cleaves both 20nt and 5'-extended 21nt spacer containing sgRNAs. Shows almost the same fidelity and target selectivity as its parental increased fidelity variant, SpCas9-HF1. The lack of sgRNA expression cassette allows for easy testing of various SpCas9 variants with the same sgRNA expressed from a separate plasmid (e.g. pmCherry_gRNA, Addgene# #80457). For detailed information and plasmid usage, please see the associated publication.
How to cite: SpCas9-HF1-plus was a gift from Ervin Welker (Addgene plasmid # 126768 ; http://n2t.net/addgene:126768 ; RRID:Addgene_126768)
